Addgene plasmid #128805: p23-DDX21 DEV
Purpose: overexpression of DDX21 DEV mutation in human cells
Depositing lab: Ling-Ling Chen. Publication: SLERT Regulates DDX21 Rings Associated with Pol I Transcription. Xing YH, Yao RW, Zhang Y, Guo CJ, Jiang S, Xu G, Dong R, Yang L, Chen LL. Cell. 2017 May 4;169(4):664-678.e16. doi: 10.1016/j.cell.2017.04.011. PubMed 28475895.
Backbone
  Vector backbone: pHAGE-EF1a-IRES-ZsGreen
  Vector type: Mammalian Expression
Growth in bacteria
  Bacterial resistance: Ampicillin, 100 μg/mL
  Growth temperature: 37°C
  Growth strain: DH5alpha
  Copy number: High Copy
Gene/Insert
  Gene/Insert name: DDX21 DEV mutation
  Species: H. sapiens (human)
  Insert size (bp): 2352
  Tag / fusion protein: flag (N terminal on backbone)
  Cloning method: Restriction Enzyme; 5′ cloning site unknown (unknown if destroyed); 3′ cloning site unknown (unknown if destroyed)
Terms and licenses: Academic/Nonprofit Terms; Industry Terms: Not Available to Industry
How to cite: p23-DDX21 DEV was a gift from Ling-Ling Chen (Addgene plasmid # 128805 ; http://n2t.net/addgene:128805 ; RRID:Addgene_128805)
