[The description below was written by a language model from this plasmid's Addgene catalogue record and pLannotate feature annotations shown in this document.]
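Description:
p23-DDX21 DEV is a mammalian expression plasmid built on the pHAGE-EF1a-IRES-ZsGreen backbone, an HIV-1-derived lentiviral transfer vector, and is intended for overexpressing a mutant form of the human RNA helicase DDX21 in human cells. It is about 10.7 kb and is maintained in E. coli through a high-copy ColE1/pUC-type origin with ampicillin selection from the β-lactamase gene. The annotated lentiviral elements include a truncated 5' LTR, the Ψ packaging signal with a gag fragment, the Rev response element, the cPPT/CTS, and a self-inactivating ΔU3 3' LTR. Although the catalogue lists it only as a mammalian expression vector, these elements would allow the expression cassette to be packaged into lentiviral particles when helper functions are supplied in trans. The plasmid could also be transfected directly.

The payload is a single bicistronic transcript driven by the strong constitutive human EF-1α promoter. The first cistron encodes DDX21 (insert of roughly 2.35 kb) carrying the "DEV" mutation and an N-terminal FLAG tag supplied by the backbone. The feature table detects the tag as a short fragment matching the 3xFLAG annotation. The record does not define the exact amino-acid change, although the name suggests an alteration of the DEAD-box helicase motif. Downstream, an EMCV IRES directs translation of ZsGreen1, so green fluorescence marks cells expressing the transgene, and a WPRE enhances transcript stability and expression. Short lac, SV40 and nef fragments are backbone remnants. DDX21 acts in nucleolar rRNA transcription and processing, and the construct fits studies comparing mutant with wild-type DDX21 in Pol I-related contexts.
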