Features (pLannotate 1.2.2; 25 found; start..end, strand, type, name):
    377..634     +  LTR            5' LTR (truncated): truncated 5' long terminal repeat (LTR) from HIV-1
    681..806     +  misc_feature   HIV-1 Ψ: packaging signal of human immunodeficiency virus type 1
    790..1128    +  CDS            HIV-1 gag (fragment): gag protein from human immunodeficiency virus 1; gag
   1303..1536    +  misc_feature   RRE: The Rev response element (RRE) of HIV-1 allows for Rev-dependent mRNA export from the nucleus to the cytoplasm.
   1913..2013    +  CDS            Rev (fragment): human immunodeficiency virus 1 (HIV-1) Rev protein; rev; enhances nuclear export of unspliced and incompletely spliced viral mRNAs
   2058..2175    +  misc_feature   cPPT/CTS: central polypurine tract and central termination sequence of HIV-1
   2223..3401    +  promoter       EF-1α promoter: strong constitutive promoter for human elongation factor EF-1α
   3413..3436    +  CDS            3xFLAG (fragment): three tandem FLAG® epitope tags
   3438..5783    +  CDS            DDX21: DDX21_HUMAN - Experimental evidence at protein level: Swiss-Prot protein existence level 1. RNA helicase that acts as a sensor of the transcriptional status of both RNA polymerase (Pol) I and II: promotes ribosomal RNA (rRNA) processing and transcription from polymerase II (Pol II) (PubMed:25470060, PubMed:28790157). Binds various RNAs, such as rRNAs, snoRNAs, 7SK and, at lower extent, mRNAs (PubMed:25470060). In the nucleolus, localizes to rDNA locus, where it directly binds rRNAs and snoRNAs, and promotes rRNA transcription, processing and modification. Required for rRNA 2'-O-methylation, po
   5904..6366    +  misc_feature   IRES: internal ribosome entry site (IRES) of the encephalomyocarditis virus (EMCV)
   6380..7075    +  CDS            ZsGreen1: Zoanthus green fluorescent protein mammalian codon-optimized
   7089..7677    +  misc_feature   WPRE: woodchuck hepatitis virus posttranscriptional regulatory element
   7685..7750    +  CDS            nef (fragment): NEF_HV1Z2 - Experimental evidence at protein level: Swiss-Prot protein existence level 1. Extracellular Nef protein targets CD4(+) T-lymphocytes for apoptosis by interacting with CXCR4 surface receptors. From Human immunodeficiency virus type 1 group M subtype D (isolate Z2/CDC-Z34) (HIV-1).
   7752..7985    +  LTR            3' LTR (ΔU3): self-inactivating 3' long terminal repeat (LTR) from HIV-1
   8190..8294    +  promoter       AmpR promoter: bla
   8295..9155    +  CDS            AmpR: β-lactamase; bla; confers resistance to ampicillin, carbenicillin, and related antibiotics
   9326..9914    +  rep_origin     ori: high-copy-number ColE1/pMB1/pBR322/pUC origin of replication
  10097..10151   +  CDS            lacI (fragment): lac repressor; lacI; The lac repressor binds to the lac operator to inhibit transcription in E. coli. This inhibition can be relieved by adding lactose or isopropyl-β-D-thiogalactopyranoside (IPTG).
  10157..10250   +  rep_origin     SV40 ori (fragment): SV40 origin of replication
  10275..10312   +  CDS            lacI (fragment): lac repressor; lacI; The lac repressor binds to the lac operator to inhibit transcription in E. coli. This inhibition can be relieved by adding lactose or isopropyl-β-D-thiogalactopyranoside (IPTG).
  10325..10346   +  protein_bind   CAP binding site: CAP binding activates transcription in the presence of cAMP. E. coli catabolite activator protein
  10361..10391   +  promoter       lac promoter: promoter for the E. coli lac operon
  10395..10417   +  protein_bind   lac operator (fragment): The lac repressor binds to the lac operator to inhibit transcription in E. coli. This inhibition can be relieved by adding lactose or isopropyl-β-D-thiogalactopyranoside (IPTG). lac repressor encoded by lacI
  10449..10532   +  polyA_signal   SV40 poly(A) signal (fragment): SV40 polyadenylation signal
  10699..329     +  CDS            nef (fragment) (across the origin): NEF_HV1BR - Experimental evidence at protein level: Swiss-Prot protein existence level 1. Extracellular Nef protein targets CD4(+) T-lymphocytes for apoptosis by interacting with CXCR4 surface receptors (PubMed:14990729). From Human immunodeficiency virus type 1 group M subtype B (isolate BRU/LAI) (HIV-1).
>Addgene plasmid #128805 | p23-DDX21 DEV | addgene full sequence | sequence record 254508 | Addgene NGS Result
TGGAAGGGCTAATTCACTCCCAAAGAAGACAAGATATCCTTGATCTGTGGATCTACCACACACAAGGCTA
CTTCCCTGATTAGCAGAACTACACACCAGGGCCAGGGGTCAGATATCCACTGACCTTTGGATGGTGCTAC
AAGCTAGTACCAGTTGAGCCAGATAAGGTAGAAGAGGCCAATAAAGGAGAGAACACCAGCTTGTTACACC
CTGTGAGCCTGCATGGGATGGATGACCCGGAGAGAGAAGTGTTAGAGTGGAGGTTTGACAGCCGCCTAGC
ATTTCATCACGTGGCCCGAGAGCTGCATCCGGAGTACTTCAAGAACTGCTGATATCGAGCTTGCTACAAG
GGACTTTCCGCTGGGGACTTTCCAGGGAGGCGTGGCCTGGGCGGGACTGGGGAGTGGCGAGCCCTCAGAT
CCTGCATATAAGCAGCTGCTTTTTGCCTGTACTGGGTCTCTCTGGTTAGACCAGATCTGAGCCTGGGAGC
TCTCTGGCTAACTAGGGAACCCACTGCTTAAGCCTCAATAAAGCTTGCCTTGAGTGCTTCAAGTAGTGTG
TGCCCGTCTGTTGTGTGACTCTGGTAACTAGAGATCCCTCAGACCCTTTTAGTCAGTGTGGAAAATCTCT
AGCAGTGGCGCCCGAACAGGGACTTGAAAGCGAAAGGGAAACCAGAGGAGCTCTCTCGACGCAGGACTCG
GCTTGCTGAAGCGCGCACGGCAAGAGGCGAGGGGCGGCGACTGGTGAGTACGCCAAAAATTTTGACTAGC
GGAGGCTAGAAGGAGAGAGATGGGTGCGAGAGCGTCAGTATTAAGCGGGGGAGAATTAGATCGCGATGGG
AAAAAATTCGGTTAAGGCCAGGGGGAAAGAAAAAATATAAATTAAAACATATAGTATGGGCAAGCAGGGA
GCTAGAACGATTCGCAGTTAATCCTGGCCTGTTAGAAACATCAGAAGGCTGTAGACAAATACTGGGACAG
CTACAACCATCCCTTCAGACAGGATCAGAAGAACTTAGATCATTATATAATACAGTAGCAACCCTCTATT
GTGTGCATCAAAGGATAGAGATAAAAGACACCAAGGAAGCTTTAGACAAGATAGAGGAAGAGCAAAACAA
AAGTAAGACCACCGCACAGCAAGCGGCCGGCCGCTGATCTTCAGACCTGGAGGAGGAGATATGAGGGACA
ATTGGAGAAGTGAATTATATAAATATAAAGTAGTAAAAATTGAACCATTAGGAGTAGCACCCACCAAGGC
AAAGAGAAGAGTGGTGCAGAGAGAAAAAAGAGCAGTGGGAATAGGAGCTTTGTTCCTTGGGTTCTTGGGA
GCAGCAGGAAGCACTATGGGCGCAGCGTCAATGACGCTGACGGTACAGGCCAGACAATTATTGTCTGGTA
TAGTGCAGCAGCAGAACAATTTGCTGAGGGCTATTGAGGCGCAACAGCATCTGTTGCAACTCACAGTCTG
GGGCATCAAGCAGCTCCAGGCAAGAATCCTGGCTGTGGAAAGATACCTAAAGGATCAACAGCTCCTGGGG
ATTTGGGGTTGCTCTGGAAAACTCATTTGCACCACTGCTGTGCCTTGGAATGCTAGTTGGAGTAATAAAT
CTCTGGAACAGATTTGGAATCACACGACCTGGATGGAGTGGGACAGAGAAATTAACAATTACACAAGCTT
AATACACTCCTTAATTGAAGAATCGCAAAACCAGCAAGAAAAGAATGAACAAGAATTATTGGAATTAGAT
AAATGGGCAAGTTTGTGGAATTGGTTTAACATAACAAATTGGCTGTGGTATATAAAATTATTCATAATGA
TAGTAGGAGGCTTGGTAGGTTTAAGAATAGTTTTTGCTGTACTTTCTATAGTGAATAGAGTTAGGCAGGG
ATATTCACCATTATCGTTTCAGACCCACCTCCCAACCCCGAGGGGACCCGACAGGCCCGAAGGAATAGAA
GAAGAAGGTGGAGAGAGAGACAGAGACAGATCCATTCGATTAGTGAACGGATCTCGACGGTATCGCCGAA
TTCACAAATGGCAGTATTCATCCACAATTTTAAAAGAAAAGGGGGGATTGGGGGGTACAGTGCAGGGGAA
AGAATAGTAGACATAATAGCAACAGACATACAAACTAAAGAATTACAAAAACAAATTACAAAAATTCAAA
ATTTTCGGGTTTATTACAGGGACAGCAGAGATCCAGTTTGGACTAGTCGTGAGGCTCCGGTGCCCGTCAG
TGGGCAGAGCGCACATCGCCCACAGTCCCCGAGAAGTTGGGGGGAGGGGTCGGCAATTGAACCGGTGCCT
AGAGAAGGTGGCGCGGGGTAAACTGGGAAAGTGATGTCGTGTACTGGCTCCGCCTTTTTCCCGAGGGTGG
GGGAGAACCGTATATAAGTGCAGTAGTCGCCGTGAACGTTCTTTTTCGCAACGGGTTTGCCGCCAGAACA
CAGGTAAGTGCCGTGTGTGGTTCCCGCGGGCCTGGCCTCTTTACGGGTTATGGCCCTTGCGTGCCTTGAA
TTACTTCCACCTGGCTGCAGTACGTGATTCTTGATCCCGAGCTTCGGGTTGGAAGTGGGTGGGAGAGTTC
GAGGCCTTGCGCTTAAGGAGCCCCTTCGCCTCGTGCTTGAGTTGAGGCCTGGCCTGGGCGCTGGGGCCGC
CGCGTGCGAATCTGGTGGCACCTTCGCGCCTGTCTCGCTGCTTTCGATAAGTCTCTAGCCATTTAAAATT
TTTGATGACCTGCTGCGACGCTTTTTTTCTGGCAAGATAGTCTTGTAAATGCGGGCCAAGATCTGCACAC
TGGTATTTCGGTTTTTGGGGCCGCGGGCGGCGACGGGGCCCGTGCGTCCCAGCGCACATGTTCGGCGAGG
CGGGGCCTGCGAGCGCGGCCACCGAGAATCGGACGGGGGTAGTCTCAAGCTGGCCGGCCTGCTCTGGTGC
CTGGCCTCGCGCCGCCGTGTATCGCCCCGCCCTGGGCGGCAAGGCTGGCCCGGTCGGCACCAGTTGCGTG
AGCGGAAAGATGGCCGCTTCCCGGCCCTGCTGCAGGGAGCTCAAAATGGAGGACGCGGCGCTCGGGAGAG
CGGGCGGGTGAGTCACCCACACAAAGGAAAAGGGCCTTTCCGTCCTCAGCCGTCGCTTCATGTGACTCCA
CGGAGTACCGGGCGCCGTCCAGGCACCTCGATTAGTTCTCGACCTTTTGGAGTACGTCGTCTTTAGGTTG
GGGGGAGGGGTTTTATGCGATGGAGTTTCCCCACACTGAGTGGGTGGAGACTGAAGTTAGGCCAGCTTGG
CACTTGATGTAATTCTCCTTGGAATTTGCCCTTTTTGAGTTTGGATCTTGGTTCATTCTCAAGCCTCAGA
CAGTGGTTCAAAGTTTTTTTCTTCCATTTCAGGTGTCGTGAAGCGGCCGCATGGACTACAAAGACGATGA
CGATAAGCCGGGAAAACTCCGTAGTGACGCTGGTTTGGAATCAGACACCGCAATGAAAAAAGGGGAGACA
CTGCGAAAGCAAACCGAGGAGAAAGAGAAAAAAGAGAAGCCAAAATCTGATAAGACTGAAGAGATAGCAG
AAGAGGAAGAAACTGTTTTCCCCAAAGCTAAACAAGTTAAAAAGAAAGCAGAGCCTTCTGAAGTTGACAT
GAATTCTCCTAAATCCAAAAAGGCAAAAAAGAAAGAGGAGCCATCTCAAAATGACATTTCTCCTAAAACC
AAAAGTTTGAGAAAGAAAAAGGAGCCCATTGAAAAGAAAGTGGTTTCTTCTAAAACCAAAAAAGTGACAA
AAAATGAGGAGCCTTCTGAGGAAGAAATAGATGCTCCTAAGCCCAAGAAGATGAAGAAAGAAAAGGAAAT
GAATGGAGAAACTAGAGAGAAAAGCCCCAAACTGAAGAATGGATTTCCTCATCCTGAACCGGACTGTAAC
CCCAGTGAAGCTGCCAGTGAAGAAAGTAACAGTGAGATAGAGCAGGAAATACCTGTGGAACAAAAAGAAG
GCGCTTTCTCTAATTTTCCCATATCTGAAGAAACTATTAAACTTCTCAAAGGCCGAGGAGTGACCTTCCT
ATTTCCTATACAAGCAAAGACATTCCATCATGTTTACAGCGGGAAGGACTTAATTGCACAGGCACGGACA
GGAACTGGGAAGACATTCTCCTTTGCCATCCCTTTGATTGAGAAACTTCATGGGGAACTGCAAGACAGGA
AGAGAGGCCGTGCCCCTCAGGTACTGGTTCTTGCACCTACAAGAGAGTTGGCAAATCAAGTAAGCAAAGA
CTTCAGTGACATCACAAAAAAGCTGTCAGTGGCTTGTTTTTATGGTGGAACTCCCTATGGAGGTCAATTT
GAACGCATGAGGAATGGGATTGATATCCTGGTTGGAACACCAGGTCGTATCAAAGACCACATACAGAATG
GCAAACTAGATCTCACCAAACTTAAGCATGTTGTCCTGCATGGAGTGGACCAGATGTTGGATATGGGATT
TGCTGATCAAGTGGAAGAGATTTTAAGTGTGGCATACAAGAAAGATTCTGAAGACAATCCCCAAACATTG
CTTTTTTCTGCAACTTGCCCTCATTGGGTATTTAATGTTGCCAAGAAATACATGAAATCTACATATGAAC
AGGTGGACCTGATTGGTAAAAAGACTCAGAAAACGGCAATAACTGTGGAGCATCTGGCTATTAAGTGCCA
CTGGACTCAGAGGGCAGCAGTTATTGGGGATGTCATCCGAGTATATAGTGGTCATCAAGGACGCACTATC
ATCTTTTGTGAAACCAAGAAAGAAGCCCAGGAGCTGTCCCAGAATTCAGCTATAAAGCAGGATGCTCAGT
CCTTGCATGGAGACATTCCACAGAAGCAAAGGGAAATCACCCTGAAAGGTTTTAGAAATGGTAGTTTTGG
AGTTTTGGTGGCAACCAATGTTGCTGCACGTGGGTTAGACATCCCTGAGGTTGATTTGGTTATACAAAGC
TCTCCACCAAAGGATGTAGAGTCCTACATTCATCGATCCGGGCGGACAGGCAGAGCTGGAAGGACGGGGG
TGTGCATCTGCTTTTATCAGCACAAGGAAGAATATCAGTTAGTACAAGTGGAGCAAAAAGCGGGAATTAA
GTTCAAACGAATAGGTGTTCCTTCTGCAACAGAAATAATAAAAGCTTCCAGCAAAGATGCCATCAGGCTT
TTGGATTCCGTGCCTCCCACTGCCATTAGTCACTTCAAACAATCAGCTGAGAAGCTGATAGAGGAGAAGG
GAGCTGTGGAAGCTCTGGCAGCAGCACTGGCCCATATTTCAGGTGCCACGTCCGTAGACCAGCGCTCCTT
GATCAACTCAAATGTGGGTTTTGTGACCATGATCTTGCAGTGCTCAATTGAAATGCCAAATATTAGTTAT
GCTTGGAAAGAACTTAAAGAGCAGCTGGGCGAGGAGATTGATTCCAAAGTGAAGGGAATGGTTTTTCTCA
AAGGAAAGCTGGGTGTTTGCTTTGATGTACCTACCGCATCAGTAACAGAAATACAGGAGAAATGGCATGA
TTCACGACGCTGGCAGCTCTCTGTGGCCACAGAGCAACCAGAACTGGAAGGACCACGGGAAGGATATGGA
GGCTTCAGGGGACAGCGGGAAGGCAGTCGAGGCTTCAGGGGACAGCGGGACGGAAACAGAAGATTCAGAG
GACAGCGGGAAGGCAGTAGAGGCCCGAGAGGACAGCGATCAGGAGGTGGCAACAAAAGTAACAGATCCCA
AAACAAAGGCCAGAAGCGGAGTTTCAGTAAAGCATTTGGTCAATAATAATCTAGAGGATCCCTCCCCCCC
CCNTAACGTTACTGGCCGAAGCCGCTTGGAATAAGGCCGGTGTGCGTTTGTCTATATGTTATTTTCCACC
ATATTGCCGTCTTTTGGCAATGTGAGGGCCCGGAAACCTGGCCCTGTCTTCTTGACGAGCATTCCTAGGG
GTCTTTCCCCTCTCGCCAAAGGAATGCAAGGTCTGTTGAATGTCGTGAAGGAAGCAGTTCCTCTGGAAGC
TTCTTGAAGACAAACAACGTCTGTAGCGACCCTTTGCAGGCAGCGGAACCCCCCACCTGGCGACAGGTGC
CTCTGCGGCCAAAAGCCACGTGTATAAGATACACCTGCAAAGGCGGCACAACCCCAGTGCCACGTTGTGA
GTTGGATAGTTGTGGAAAGAGTCAAATGGCTCTCCTCAAGCGTATTCAACAAGGGGCTGAAGGATGCCCA
GAAGGTACCCCATTGTATGGGATCTGATCTGGGGCCTCGGTGCACATGCTTTACATGTGTTTAGTCGAGG
TTAAAAAAACGTCTAGGCCCCCCGAACCACGGGGACGTGGTTTTCCTTTGAAAAACACGATGATAATATG
GCCACACATATGGCCCAGTCCAAGCACGGCCTGACCAAGGAGATGACCATGAAGTACCGCATGGAGGGCT
GCGTGGACGGCCACAAGTTCGTGATCACCGGCGAGGGCATCGGCTACCCCTTCAAGGGCAAGCAGGCCAT
CAACCTGTGCGTGGTGGAGGGCGGCCCCTTGCCCTTCGCCGAGGACATCTTGTCCGCCGCCTTCATGTAC
GGCAACCGCGTGTTCACCGAGTACCCCCAGGACATCGTCGACTACTTCAAGAACTCCTGCCCCGCCGGCT
ACACCTGGGACCGCTCCTTCCTGTTCGAGGACGGCGCCGTGTGCATCTGCAACGCCGACATCACCGTGAG
CGTGGAGGAGAACTGCATGTACCACGAGTCCAAGTTCTACGGCGTGAACTTCCCCGCCGACGGCCCCGTG
ATGAAGAAGATGACCGACAACTGGGAGCCCTCCTGCGAGAAGATCATCCCCGTGCCCAAGCAGGGCATCT
TGAAGGGCGACGTGAGCATGTACCTGCTGCTGAAGGACGGTGGCCGCTTGCGCTGCCAGTTCGACACCGT
GTACAAGGCCAAGTCCGTGCCCCGCAAGATGCCCGACTGGCACTTCATCCAGCACAAGCTGACCCGCGAG
GACCGCAGCGACGCCAAGAACCAGAAGTGGCACCTGACCGAGCACGCCATCGCCTCCGGCTCCGCCTTGC
CCTGAATCGATAGATCCTAATCAACCTCTGGATTACAAAATTTGTGAAAGATTGACTGGTATTCTTAACT
ATGTTGCTCCTTTTACGCTATGTGGATACGCTGCTTTAATGCCTTTGTATCATGCTATTGCTTCCCGTAT
GGCTTTCATTTTCTCCTCCTTGTATAAATCCTGGTTGCTGTCTCTTTATGAGGAGTTGTGGCCCGTTGTC
AGGCAACGTGGCGTGGTGTGCACTGTGTTTGCTGACGCAACCCCCACTGGTTGGGGCATTGCCACCACCT
GTCAGCTCCTTTCCGGGACTTTCGCTTTCCCCCTCCCTATTGCCACGGCGGAACTCATCGCCGCCTGCCT
TGCCCGCTGCTGGACAGGGGCTCGGCTGTTGGGCACTGACAATTCCGTGGTGTTGTCGGGGAAATCATCG
TCCTTTCCTTGGCTGCTCGCCTGTGTTGCCACCTGGATTCTGCGCGGGACGTCCTTCTGCTACGTCCCTT
CGGCCCTCAATCCAGCGGACCTTCCTTCCCGCGGCCTGCTGCCGGCTCTGCGGCCTCTTCCGCGTCTTCG
CCTTCGCCCTCAGACGAGTCGGATCTCCCTTTGGGCCGCCTCCCCGCCTGAGATCCTTTAAGACCAATGA
CTTACAAGGCAGCTGTAGATCTTAGCCACTTTTTAAAAGAAAAGGGGGGACTGGAAGGGCTAATTCACTC
CCAACGAAGACAAGATCTGCTTTTTGCTTGTACTGGGTCTCTCTGGTTAGACCAGATCTGAGCCTGGGAG
CTCTCTGGCTAACTAGGGAACCCACTGCTTAAGCCTCAATAAAGCTTGCCTTGAGTGCTTCAAGTAGTGT
GTGCCCGTCTGTTGTGTGACTCTGGTAACTAGAGATCCCTCAGACCCTTTTAGTCAGTGTGGAAAATCTC
TAGCAGTAGTAGTTCATGTCATCTTATTATTCAGTATTTATAACTTGCAAAGAAATGAATATCAGAGAGT
GAGAGGCCCGGGTTAATTAAGGAAAGGGCTAGATCATTCTTGAAGACGAAAGGGCCTCGTGATACGCCTA
TTTTTATAGGTTAATGTCATGATAATAATGGTTTCTTAGACGTCAGGTGGCACTTTTCGGGGAAATGTGC
GCGGAACCCCTATTTGTTTATTTTTCTAAATACATTCAAATATGTATCCGCTCATGAGACAATAACCCTG
ATAAATGCTTCAATAATATTGAAAAAGGAAGAGTATGAGTATTCAACATTTCCGTGTCGCCCTTATTCCC
TTTTTTGCGGCATTTTGCCTTCCTGTTTTTGCTCACCCAGAAACGCTGGTGAAAGTAAAAGATGCTGAAG
ATCAGTTGGGTGCACGAGTGGGTTACATCGAACTGGATCTCAACAGCGGTAAGATCCTTGAGAGTTTTCG
CCCCGAAGAACGTTTTCCAATGATGAGCACTTTTAAAGTTCTGCTATGTGGCGCGGTATTATCCCGTGTT
GACGCCGGGCAAGAGCAACTCGGTCGCCGCATACACTATTCTCAGAATGACTTGGTTGAGTACTCACCAG
TCACAGAAAAGCATCTTACGGATGGCATGACAGTAAGAGAATTATGCAGTGCTGCCATAACCATGAGTGA
TAACACTGCGGCCAACTTACTTCTGACAACGATCGGAGGACCGAAGGAGCTAACCGCTTTTTTGCACAAC
ATGGGGGATCATGTAACTCGCCTTGATCGTTGGGAACCGGAGCTGAATGAAGCCATACCAAACGACGAGC
GTGACACCACGATGCCTGTAGCAATGGCAACAACGTTGCGCAAACTATTAACTGGCGAACTACTTACTCT
AGCTTCCCGGCAACAATTAATAGACTGGATGGAGGCGGATAAAGTTGCAGGACCACTTCTGCGCTCGGCC
CTTCCGGCTGGCTGGTTTATTGCTGATAAATCTGGAGCCGGTGAGCGTGGGTCTCGCGGTATCATTGCAG
CACTGGGGCCAGATGGTAAGCCCTCCCGTATCGTAGTTATCTACACGACGGGGAGTCAGGCAACTATGGA
TGAACGAAATAGACAGATCGCTGAGATAGGTGCCTCACTGATTAAGCATTGGTAACTGTCAGACCAAGTT
TACTCATATATACTTTAGATTGATTTAAAACTTCATTTTTAATTTAAAAGGATCTAGGTGAAGATCCTTT
TTGATAATCTCATGACCAAAATCCCTTAACGTGAGTTTTCGTTCCACTGAGCGTCAGACCCCGTAGAAAA
GATCAAAGGATCTTCTTGAGATCCTTTTTTTCTGCGCGTAATCTGCTGCTTGCAAACAAAAAAACCACCG
CTACCAGCGGTGGTTTGTTTGCCGGATCAAGAGCTACCAACTCTTTTTCCGAAGGTAACTGGCTTCAGCA
GAGCGCAGATACCAAATACTGTTCTTCTAGTGTAGCCGTAGTTAGGCCACCACTTCAAGAACTCTGTAGC
ACCGCCTACATACCTCGCTCTGCTAATCCTGTTACCAGTGGCTGCTGCCAGTGGCGATAAGTCGTGTCTT
ACCGGGTTGGACTCAAGACGATAGTTACCGGATAAGGCGCAGCGGTCGGGCTGAACGGGGGGTTCGTGCA
CACAGCCCAGCTTGGAGCGAACGACCTACACCGAACTGAGATACCTACAGCGTGAGCTATGAGAAAGCGC
CACGCTTCCCGAAGGGAGAAAGGCGGACAGGTATCCGGTAAGCGGCAGGGTCGGAACAGGAGAGCGCACG
AGGGAGCTTCCAGGGGGAAACGCCTGGTATCTTTATAGTCCTGTCGGGTTTCGCCACCTCTGACTTGAGC
GTCGATTTTTGTGATGCTCGTCAGGGGGGCGGAGCCTATGGAAAAACGCCAGCAACGCGGCCTTTTTACG
GTTCCTGGCCTTTTGCTGGCCTTTTGCTCACATGTTCTTTCCTGCGTTATCCCCTGATTCTGTGGATAAC
CGTATTACCGCCTTTGAGTGAGCTGATACCGCTCGCCGCAGCCGAACGACCGAGCGCAGCGAGTCAGTGA
GCGAGGAAGCGGAAGAGCGCCCAATACGCAAACCGCCTCTCCCCGCGCGTTGGCCGATTCATTAATGCAG
CAAGCTCATGGCTGACTAATTTTTTTTATTTATGCAGAGGCCGAGGCCGCCTCGGCCTCTGAGCTATTCC
AGAAGTAGTGAGGAGGCTTTTTTGGAGGCCTAGGCTTTTGCAAAAAGCTCCCCGTGGCACGACAGGTTTC
CCGACTGGAAAGCGGGCAGTGAGCGCAACGCAATTAATGTGAGTTAGCTCACTCATTAGGCACCCCAGGC
TTTACACTTTATGCTTCCGGCTCGTATGTTGTGTGGAATTGTGAGCGGATAACAATTTCACACAGGAAAC
AGCTATGACATGATTACGAATTTCACAAATAAAGCATTTTTTTCACTGCATTCTAGTTGTGGTTTGTCCA
AACTCATCAATGTATCTTATCATGTCTGGATCAACTGGATAACTCAAGCTAACCAAAATCATCCCAAACT
TCCCACCCCATACCCTATTACCACTGCCAATTACCTGTGGTTTCATTTACTCTAAACCTGTGATTCCTCT
GAATTATTTTCATTTTAAAGAAATTGTATTTGTTAAATATGTACTACAAACTTAGTAGT
